Addgene plasmid #218260: pAAV-synmiR-10-mRuby-Pro-EGFP-8×8
Purpose: Expresses EGFP in mammalian cells regulated by a synthetic microRNA-based dosage compensation circuit
Depositing lab: Michael Elowitz. Depositing organization: California Institute of Technology.
Backbone
  Vector backbone: pAAV
  Backbone size w/o insert (bp): 3041
  Total vector size (bp): 5984
  Vector type: Mammalian Expression, AAV, Synthetic Biology
Growth in bacteria
  Bacterial resistance: Ampicillin, 100 μg/mL
  Growth temperature: 37°C
  Growth strain: NEB Stable
  Copy number: High Copy
Gene/Insert
  Gene/Insert name: synPolyA-synmiR10-mRuby-EF1a-CMVe_MeP-EGFP-MRE10_8×8
  Species: H. sapiens (human)
  Cloning method: Restriction Enzyme; 5′ cloning site MluI (not destroyed); 3′ cloning site PspOMI (not destroyed)
  Sequencing primers: 5′ pBR322ori-F; 3′ SV40pA-R
Terms and licenses: Academic/Nonprofit Terms; Industry Terms: Not Available to Industry
How to cite: pAAV-synmiR-10-mRuby-Pro-EGFP-8×8 was a gift from Michael Elowitz (Addgene plasmid # 218260 ; http://n2t.net/addgene:218260 ; RRID:Addgene_218260)
