[The description below was written by a language model from this plasmid's Addgene catalogue record and pLannotate feature annotations shown in this document.]
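Description:
pAAV-synmiR-10-mRuby-Pro-EGFP-8×8 is a 5,984 bp AAV transfer plasmid for mammalian expression, built on a pAAV backbone as a synthetic-biology circuit. It is propagated in bacteria as a high-copy plasmid through a ColE1/pUC-type origin and selected with ampicillin via the β-lactamase gene. An f1 phage origin is also present. The payload lies between AAV2 inverted terminal repeats, which allow the cassette to be packaged into recombinant AAV particles. The right ITR is annotated in full, whereas the left one is detected only as two short fragments. A recombination-deficient host strain is recorded for propagation, in keeping with the repeat-rich content.

The insert holds two divergent transcription units. On the reverse strand, an EF-1α core promoter drives mRuby3, followed by a synthetic microRNA (synmiR-10) and a synthetic poly(A) signal. The miRNA appears to sit in a miR-30a-derived scaffold, since the annotated miR-30a 3′ flanking sequence lies downstream of the red reporter. On the forward strand, a CMV enhancer fused to a fragment of the Mecp2 promoter drives EGFP, terminated by an SV40 poly(A) signal. According to the insert name, the unannotated stretch between EGFP and the poly(A) signal carries the miRNA response elements for synmiR-10 ("MRE10_8×8"); their exact arrangement is not detailed in the record.

Because the miRNA and its EGFP target are encoded on the same DNA, both rise together with gene copy number, so repression scales with dose. This forms an incoherent feed-forward arrangement that buffers EGFP output. The stated purpose is EGFP expression in mammalian cells under this miRNA-based dosage compensation circuit, with mRuby3 presumably reporting delivered dosage.
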