Features (pLannotate 1.2.2; 18 found; start..end, strand, type, name):
    775..1363    +  rep_origin     ori: high-copy-number ColE1/pMB1/pBR322/pUC origin of replication
   1436..1463    +  repeat_region  AAV2 ITR (fragment): inverted terminal repeat of adeno-associated virus serotype 2 inverted
   1492..1519    +  repeat_region  AAV2 ITR (fragment): inverted terminal repeat of adeno-associated virus serotype 2 inverted
   1569..1617    -  polyA_signal   poly(A) signal: synthetic polyadenylation signal
   1667..1793    -  ncRNA          3' miR-30a: sequence downstream of the 71-nt precursor of the human miR-30a microRNA (Zeng et al., 2002) miRNA
   1997..2707    -  CDS            mRuby3: mRuby3 is a basic (constitutively fluorescent) red fluorescent protein published in 2016, derived from Entacmaea quadricolor. It has low acid sensitivity.
   2729..2940    -  promoter       EF-1α core promoter: core promoter for human elongation factor EF-1α
   2985..3288    +  enhancer       CMV enhancer: human cytomegalovirus immediate early enhancer
   3289..3464    +  promoter       Mecp2 promoter (fragment): promoter for selective expression in neurons (Adachi et al., 2005; Gray et al., 2011)
   3532..4248    +  CDS            EGFP: EGFP is a basic (constitutively fluorescent) green fluorescent protein published in 1996, derived from Aequorea victoria. It is reported to be a rapidly-maturing weak dimer with moderate acid sensitivity.
   4524..4645    +  polyA_signal   SV40 poly(A) signal: SV40 polyadenylation signal
   4671..4811    +  repeat_region  AAV2 ITR: inverted terminal repeat of adeno-associated virus serotype 2 inverted
   4816..4867    -  misc_feature   bom (fragment): basis of mobility region from pBR322
   4886..5341    +  rep_origin     f1 ori (sequence partly withheld): f1 bacteriophage origin of replication; arrow indicates direction of (+) strand synthesis
   5342..5391    -  misc_feature   bom (fragment): basis of mobility region from pBR322
   5493..5528    -  CDS            rop (fragment): Rop protein, which maintains plasmids at low copy number; rop
   5623..5727    +  promoter       AmpR promoter: bla
   5728..604     +  CDS            AmpR (across the origin): β-lactamase; bla; confers resistance to ampicillin, carbenicillin, and related antibiotics
>Addgene plasmid #218260 | pAAV-synmiR-10-mRuby-Pro-EGFP-8×8 | addgene full sequence | sequence record 494333 | Addgene NGS Result
AGAGCAACTCGGTCGCCGCATACACTATTCTCAGAATGACTTGGTTGAGTACTCACCAGTCACAGAAAAG
CATCTTACGGATGGCATGACAGTAAGAGAATTATGCAGTGCTGCCATAACCATGAGTGATAACACTGCGG
CCAACTTACTTCTGACAACGATCGGAGGACCGAAGGAGCTAACCGCTTTTTTGCACAACATGGGGGATCA
TGTAACTCGCCTTGATCGTTGGGAACCGGAGCTGAATGAAGCCATACCAAACGACGAGCGTGACACCACG
ATGCCTGTAGCAATGGCAACAACGTTGCGCAAACTATTAACTGGCGAACTACTTACTCTAGCTTCCCGGC
AACAATTAATAGACTGGATGGAGGCGGATAAAGTTGCAGGACCACTTCTGCGCTCGGCCCTTCCGGCTGG
CTGGTTTATTGCTGATAAATCTGGAGCCGGTGAGCGTGGGTCTCGCGGTATCATTGCAGCACTGGGGCCA
GATGGTAAGCCCTCCCGTATCGTAGTTATCTACACGACGGGGAGTCAGGCAACTATGGATGAACGAAATA
GACAGATCGCTGAGATAGGTGCCTCACTGATTAAGCATTGGTAACTGTCAGACCAAGTTTACTCATATAT
ACTTTAGATTGATTTAAAACTTCATTTTTAATTTAAAAGGATCTAGGTGAAGATCCTTTTTGATAATCTC
ATGACCAAAATCCCTTAACGTGAGTTTTCGTTCCACTGAGCGTCAGACCCCGTAGAAAAGATCAAAGGAT
CTTCTTGAGATCCTTTTTTTCTGCGCGTAATCTGCTGCTTGCAAACAAAAAAACCACCGCTACCAGCGGT
GGTTTGTTTGCCGGATCAAGAGCTACCAACTCTTTTTCCGAAGGTAACTGGCTTCAGCAGAGCGCAGATA
CCAAATACTGTTCTTCTAGTGTAGCCGTAGTTAGGCCACCACTTCAAGAACTCTGTAGCACCGCCTACAT
ACCTCGCTCTGCTAATCCTGTTACCAGTGGCTGCTGCCAGTGGCGATAAGTCGTGTCTTACCGGGTTGGA
CTCAAGACGATAGTTACCGGATAAGGCGCAGCGGTCGGGCTGAACGGGGGGTTCGTGCACACAGCCCAGC
TTGGAGCGAACGACCTACACCGAACTGAGATACCTACAGCGTGAGCTATGAGAAAGCGCCACGCTTCCCG
AAGGGAGAAAGGCGGACAGGTATCCGGTAAGCGGCAGGGTCGGAACAGGAGAGCGCACGAGGGAGCTTCC
AGGGGGAAACGCCTGGTATCTTTATAGTCCTGTCGGGTTTCGCCACCTCTGACTTGAGCGTCGATTTTTG
TGATGCTCGTCAGGGGGGCGGAGCCTATGGAAAAACGCCAGCAACGCGGCCTTTTTACGGTTCCTGGCCT
TTTGCTGGCCTTTTGCTCACATGTCCTGCAGGCAGCTGCGCGCTCGCTCGCTCACTGAGGCCGCCCGGGC
GTCGGGCGACCTTTGGTCGCCCGGCCTCAGTGAGCGAGCGAGCGCGCAGAGAGGGAGTGGCCAACTCCAT
CACTAGGGGTTCCTGCGGCCGCACGCGTCACACAAAAAACCAACACACAGATCTAATGAAAATAAAGATC
TTTTATTATTTCTTCCACAAGCCTGCAGGAAAAAGAAAGAGGATGAATGGTCAGGAAAAGTGATTTAATT
TATACCATTTTAATTCAGCTTTGTAAAAATGTATCAAAGAGATAGCAAGGTATTCAGTTTTAGTAAACAA
GATAATTGCTCGAATTCTAGCCCCTTGAAGTCCGAGGCAGTAGGCATGGTAATCTTAAGCATAGATGATA
CATCTGTGGCTTCACTATCATCTATGCTTAAGATTACCGCGCTCACTGTCAACAGCAATATACCTTCTCG
AGCCTTCTGTTGGGTTAAGAAGTCGAAGTAATCCCAGCAAGTGTTTCCAAGATGTGCAGGCAACGATTCT
GTAAAGTACTGAAGCCTCATTCAAACTTACCTGCTACTTATATAGCTCGTCCATGCCACCACCAAGGTTG
CTGTATTTGGCAACTGCCACTTCTCTTTGCACTACGTAGGTTTCATTGTCACTCTCCTCGATCCTTTCCA
GGCGGTGATCAACGGCATGGACACCGGGCATCTTGATGTTCCCGACGGTCTTTTTTGACCTGTAAGTTGT
CACGAAGTTGCAGTGCAGATGGCCACCACCATCAACTTTCAGTGCGATGTCAGTGTATCCTCTCAGACCA
CCATCTGCTGGATACATCATCTCTGTATTAGGCTCCCAACCCTTGGTCTTCTTCTGCATCACGGGACCAT
TGGAGGGAAAGTTTACCCCTCTGACCTTGACGTTGTAGACGAGCTCGCCATCCTCAAGGCTGGTGTCCTG
CGTGACGGTGACGACTCCACCATCTTCGTATCTCGTAACTCTTTCCCAAGTAAAACCCTCAGGAAAGGAC
TGTTTAAAGAAATCAGGGATGTCGGCCGGGTACTTGATAAAGGTACGGCTGCCATACATGAACGACGTGG
CAAGAATGTCAAAGGCAAATGGCAGGGGTCCTCCCTCGATGACTTTGATCCTCATGGTTTGCACTCCCTC
GTACGGTCTGCCTTCTCCTTCACCTGTGCATTTGAATTGGTGGCCGTTGACCGAACCTTCCATGACCACC
TTCATACGCATATTTTCCTTGATCAGCTCTTCGCCCTTAGACACCATGGTGGCGTCGACTCACGACACCT
GTGTTCTGGCGGCAAACCCGTTGCGAAAAAGAACGTTCACGGCGACTACTGCACTTATATACGGTTCTCC
CCCACCCTCGGGAAAAAGGCGGAGCCAGTACACGACATCACTTTCCCAGTTTACCCCGCGCCACCTTCTC
TAGGCACCGGTTCAATTGCCGACCCCTCCCCCCAACTTCTCGGGGACTGTGGGCGATGTGCGCTCTGCCC
ACTGACGGGCACCGGAGCCCTATGACTTGCATAGCTGCGTATGGCGTTACATAACTTACGGTAAATGGCC
CGCCTGGCTGACCGCCCAACGACCCCCGCCCATTGACGTCAATAATGACGTATGTTCCCATAGTAACGCC
AATAGGGACTTTCCATTGACGTCAATGGGTGGAGTATTTACGGTAAACTGCCCACTTGGCAGTACATCAA
GTGTATCATATGCCAAGTACGCCCCCTATTGACGTCAATGACGGTAAATGGCCCGCCTGGCATTATGCCC
AGTACATGACCTTATGGGACTTTCCTACTTGGCAGTACATCTACGTATTAGTCATCGCTATTACCATGAA
TTGAGGGCGTCACCGCTAAGGCTCCGCCCCAGCCTGGGCTCCACAACCAATGAAGGGTAATCTCGACAAA
GAGCAAGGGGTGGGGCGCGGGCGCGCAGGTGCAGCAGCACACAGGCTGGTCGGGAGGGCGGGGCGCGACG
TCTGCCGTGCGGGGTCCCGGCATCGGTTGCGCGCGCGCTCCCTCCTCTCGGAGAGAGGGCTGTGGTAAAA
CCCGTCCGGAAACCACTTAAGCTTCGCCACCATGGTGAGCAAGGGCGAGGAGCTGTTCACCGGGGTGGTG
CCCATCCTGGTCGAGCTGGACGGCGACGTAAACGGCCACAAGTTCAGCGTGTCCGGCGAGGGCGAGGGCG
ATGCCACCTACGGCAAGCTGACCCTGAAGTTCATCTGCACCACCGGCAAGCTGCCCGTGCCCTGGCCCAC
CCTCGTGACCACCCTGACCTACGGCGTGCAGTGCTTCAGCCGCTACCCCGACCACATGAAGCAGCACGAC
TTCTTCAAGTCCGCCATGCCCGAAGGCTACGTCCAGGAGCGCACCATCTTCTTCAAGGACGACGGCAACT
ACAAGACCCGCGCCGAGGTGAAGTTCGAGGGCGACACCCTGGTGAACCGCATCGAGCTGAAGGGCATCGA
CTTCAAGGAGGACGGCAACATCCTGGGGCACAAGCTGGAGTACAACTACAACAGCCACAACGTCTATATC
ATGGCCGACAAGCAGAAGAACGGCATCAAGGTGAACTTCAAGATCCGCCACAACATCGAGGACGGCAGCG
TGCAGCTCGCCGACCACTACCAGCAGAACACCCCCATCGGCGACGGCCCCGTGCTGCTGCCCGACAACCA
CTACCTGAGCACCCAGTCCGCCCTGAGCAAAGACCCCAACGAGAAGCGCGATCACATGGTCCTGCTGGAG
TTCGTGACCGCCGCCGGGATCACTCTCGGCATGGACGAGCTGTACAAGTAGTTCTTTGAATACCAAGACT
CAATAGATGATACAACAATTATACCAAGACTCAATAGATGATAATCACTTGATACCAAGACTCAATAGAT
GATACAACTGGAATACCAAGACTCAATAGATGATAACTAGTTCTTTGAATACCAAGACTCAATAGATGAT
ACAACAATTATACCAAGACTCAATAGATGATAATCACTTGATACCAAGACTCAATAGATGATACAACTGG
AATACCAAGACTCAATAGATGATAAGGGCCCATCGATGCTAGCAACTTGTTTATTGCAGCTTATAATGGT
TACAAATAAAGCAATAGCATCACAAATTTCACAAATAAAGCATTTTTTTCACTGCATTCTAGTTGTGGTT
TGTCCAAACTCATCAATGTATCTTATCATGTCTGCGGACCGAGCGGCCGCAGGAACCCCTAGTGATGGAG
TTGGCCACTCCCTCTCTGCGCGCTCGCTCGCTCACTGAGGCCGGGCGACCAAAGGTCGCCCGACGCCCGG
GCTTTGCCCGGGCGGCCTCAGTGAGCGAGCGAGCGCGCAGCTGCCTGCAGGGGCGCCTGATGCGGTATTT
TCTCCTTACGCATCTGTGCGGTATTTCACACCGCATA
[95 nt withheld, positions 4868-4962]
T
[46 nt withheld, positions 4964-5009]
C
[141 nt withheld, positions 5011-5151]
CCTTTGACGTTGGAGTCCACGTTCTTT
[37 nt withheld, positions 5179-5215]
ACTCTATCTCGGGCTATTCTTTTGATTTATAAGGGATTTTGCCGATTTCGGTCTATTGGTTAAAAAATGA
GCTGATTTAACAAAAATTTAACGCGAATTTTAACAAAATATTAACGTTTACAATTTTATGGTGCACTCTC
AGTACAATCTGCTCTGATGCCGCATAGTTAAGCCAGCCCCGACACCCGCCAACACCCGCTGACGCGCCCT
GACGGGCTTGTCTGCTCCCGGCATCCGCTTACAGACAAGCTGTGACCGTCTCCGGGAGCTGCATGTGTCA
GAGGTTTTCACCGTCATCACCGAAACGCGCGAGACGAAAGGGCCTCGTGATACGCCTATTTTTATAGGTT
AATGTCATGATAATAATGGTTTCTTAGACGTCAGGTGGCACTTTTCGGGGAAATGTGCGCGGAACCCCTA
TTTGTTTATTTTTCTAAATACATTCAAATATGTATCCGCTCATGAGACAATAACCCTGATAAATGCTTCA
ATAATATTGAAAAAGGAAGAGTATGAGTATTCAACATTTCCGTGTCGCCCTTATTCCCTTTTTTGCGGCA
TTTTGCCTTCCTGTTTTTGCTCACCCAGAAACGCTGGTGAAAGTAAAAGATGCTGAAGATCAGTTGGGTG
CACGAGTGGGTTACATCGAACTGGATCTCAACAGCGGTAAGATCCTTGAGAGTTTTCGCCCCGAAGAACG
TTTTCCAATGATGAGCACTTTTAAAGTTCTGCTATGTGGCGCGGTATTATCCCTTATTGACGCCGGGCA
